>Addgene plasmid #245371 | pZNpF-∆7cg | addgene full sequence | sequence record 486433 | Addgene NGS Result
GCCTCCGCGCCGGGTTTTGGCGCCTCCCGCGGGCGCCCCCCTCGTCACGGCGAGCGCTGCCACGTCAGAC
GAAGGGCGCAGGAGCGTCCTGATCCTTCCGCCCGGACGCTCAGGACAGCGGCCCGCTGCTCATAAGACTC
GGCCTTAGAACCCCAGTATCAGCAGAAGGACATTTTAGGACGGGACTTGGGTGACTCTAGGGCACTGGTT
TTCTTTCCAGAGAGCGGAACAGGCGAGGAAAAGTAGTCCCTTCTCGGCGATTCTGCGGAGGGATCTCCGT
GGGGCGGTGAACGCCGATGATTATATAAGGACGCGCCGGGTGTGGCACAGCTAGTTCCGTCGCAGCCGGG
ATTTGGGTCGCGGTTCTTGTTTGTGGATCGCTGTGATCGTCACTTGGTGAGTAGCGGGCTGCTGGGCTGG
CCGGGGCTTTCGTGGCCGCCGGGCCGCTCGGTGGGACGGAAGCGTGTGGAGAGACCGCCAAGGGCTGTAG
TCTGGGTCCGCGAGCAAGGTTGCCCTGAACTGGGGGTTGGGGGGAGCGCAGCAAAATGGCGGCTGTTCCC
GAGTCTTGAATGGAAGACGCTTGTGAGGCGGGCTGTGAGGTCGTTGAAACAAGGTGGGGGGCATGGTGGG
CGGCAAGAACCCAAGGTCTTGAGCCCTTCGCTAATGCGGGAAAGCTCTTATTCGGGTGAGATGGGCTGGG
CACCATCTGGGGACCCTGACGTGAAGTTTGTCACTGACTGGAGAACTCGGTTTGTCGTCTGTTGCGGGGG
CGGCAGTTATGGCGGTGCCGTTGGGCAGTGCACCCGTACCTTTGGGAGCGCGCGCCCTCGTCGTGTCGTG
ACGTCACCCGTTCTGTTGGCTTATAATGCAGGGTGGGGCCACCTGCCGGTAGGTGTGCGGTAGGCTTTTC
TCCGTCGCAGGACGCAGGGTTCGGGCCTAGGGTAGGCTCTCCTGAATCGACAGGCGCCGGACCTCTGGTG
AGGGGAGGGATAAGTGAGGCGTCAGTTTCTTTGGTCGGTTTTATGTACCTATCTTCTTAAGTAGCTGAAG
CTCCGGTTTTGAACTATGCGCTCGGGGTTGGCGAGTGTGTTTTGTGAAGTTTTTTAGGCACCTTTTGAAA
TGTAATCATTTGGGTCAATATGTAATTTTCAGTGTTAGACTTGTAAATTGTCCGCTAAATTCTGGCCGTT
TTTGGCTTTTTTGTTAGACAACATGACCGAGTACAAGCCCACGGTGCGCCTCGCCACCCGCGACGACGTC
CCCAGGGCCGTACGCACCCTCGCCGCCGCGTTCGCCGACTACCCCGCCACGCGCCACACCGTCGATCCGG
ACCGCCACATCGAGCGGGTCACCGAGCTGCAAGAACTCTTCCTCACGCGCGTCGGGCTCGACATCGGCAA
GGTGTGGGTCGCGGACGACGGCGCCGCGGTGGCGGTCTGGACCACGCCGGAGAGCGTCGAAGCGGGGGCG
GTGTTCGCCGAGATCGGCCCGCGCATGGCCGAGTTGAGCGGTTCCCGGCTGGCCGCGCAGCAACAGATGG
AGGGCCTCCTGGCGCCGCACCGGCCCAAGGAGCCCGCGTGGTTCCTGGCCACCGTCGGCGTCTCGCCCGA
CCACCAGGGCAAGGGTCTGGGCAGCGCCGTCGTGCTCCCCGGAGTGGAGGCCGCCGAGCGCGCCGGGGTG
CCCGCCTTCCTGGAGACCTCCGCGCCCCGCAACCTCCCCTTCTACGAGCGGCTCGGCTTCACCGTCACCG
CCGACGTCGAGGTGCCCGAAGGACCGCGCACCTGGTGCATGACCCGCAAGCCCGGTGCCTAGGCTAGTAT
GTAAGCCTAGTCTTAGATAATAAAATCGCTATCCATCGAAGATGGATGTGTGTTGGTTTTTTGTGTGTGT
AACGCTAGGCGCGCCTGGTGTACCGAGAACGATCCTCTCAGTGCGAGTCTCGACGATCCATATCGTTGCT
TGGCAGTCAGCCAGTCGGAATCCAGCTTGGGACCCAGGAAGTCCAATCGTCAGATATTGTACTCAAGCCT
GGTCACGGCAGCGTACCGATCTGTTTAAACCTAGATATTGATAGTCTGATCGGTCAACGTATAATCGAGT
CCTAGCTTTTGCAAACATCTATCAAGAGACAGGATCAGCAGGAGGCTTTCGCATGAGTATTCAACATTTC
CGTGTCGCCCTTATTCCCTTTTTTGCGGCATTTTGCCTTCCTGTTTTTGCTCACCCAGAAACGCTGGTGA
AAGTAAAAGATGCTGAAGATCAGTTGGGTGCGCGAGTGGGTTACATCGAACTGGATCTCAACAGCGGTAA
GATCCTTGAGAGTTTTCGCCCCGAAGAACGCTTTCCAATGATGAGCACTTTTAAAGTTCTGCTATGTGGC
GCGGTATTATCCCGTATTGACGCCGGGCAAGAGCAACTCGGTCGCCGCATACACTATTCTCAGAATGACT
TGGTTGAGTATTCACCAGTCACAGAAAAGCATCTTACGGATGGCATGACAGTAAGAGAATTATGCAGTGC
TGCCATAACCATGAGTGATAACACTGCGGCCAACTTACTTCTGACAACGATTGGAGGACCGAAGGAGCTA
ACCGCTTTTTTGCACAACATGGGGGATCATGTAACTCGCCTTGATCGTTGGGAACCGGAGCTGAATGAAG
CCATACCAAACGACGAGCGTGACACCACGATGCCTGTAGCAATGGCAACAACCTTGCGTAAACTATTAAC
TGGCGAACTACTTACTCTAGCTTCCCGGCAACAGTTGATAGACTGGATGGAGGCGGATAAAGTTGCAGGA
CCACTTCTGCGCTCGGCCCTTCCGGCTGGCTGGTTTATTGCTGATAAATCTGGAGCCGGTGAGCGTGGGT
CTCGCGGTATCATTGCAGCACTGGGGCCAGATGGTAAGCCCTCCCGTATCGTAGTTATCTACACGACGGG
GAGTCAGGCAACTATGGATGAACGAAATAGACAGATCGCTGAGATAGGTGCCTCACTGATTAAGCATTGG
TAACCGATTCTAGGTGCATTGGCGCAGAAAAAAATGCCTGATGCGACGCTGCGCGTCTTATACTCCCACA
TATGCCAGATTCAGCAACGGATACGGCTTCCCCAACTTGCCCACTTCCATACGTGTCCTCCTTACCAGAA
ATTTATCCTTAAGATCCCGAATCGTTTAAACTCGACTCTGGCTCTATCGAATCTCCGTCGTTTCGAGCTT
ACGCGAACAGCCGTGGCGCTCATTTGCTCGTCGGGCATCGAATCTCGTCAGCTATCGTCAGCTTACCTTT
TTGGCAGCGATCGCGGCTCCCGACATCTTGGACCATTAGCTCCACAGGTATCTTCTTCCCTCTAGTGGTC
ATAACAGCAGCTTCAGCTACCTCTCAATTCAAAAAACCCCTCAAGACCCGTTTAGAGGCCCCAAGGGGTT
ATGCTATCAATCGTTGCGTTACACACACAAAAAACCAACACACATCCATCTTCGATGGATAGCGATTTTA
TTATCTAACTGCTGATCGAGTGTAGCCAGATCTCGTGAGGCTCCGGTGCCCGTCAGTGGGCAGAGCGCAC
ATCGCCCACAGTCCCCGAGAAGTTGGGGGGAGGGGTCGGCAATTGAACCGGTGCCTAGAGAAGGTGGCGC
GGGGTAAACTGGGAAAGTGATGTCGTGTACTGGCTCCGCCTTTTTCCCGAGGGTGGGGGAGAACCGTATA
TAAGTGCACTAGTCGCCGTGAACGTTCTTTTTCGCAACGGGTTTGCCGCCAGAACACAGGTAAGTGCCGT
GTGTGGTTCCCGCGGGCCTGGCCTCTTTACGGGTTATGGCCCTTGCGTGCCTTGAATTACTTCCACCTGG
CTGCAGTACGTGATTCTTGATCCCGAGCTTCGGGTTGGAAGTGGGTGGGAGAGTTCGTGGCCTTGCGCTT
AAGGAGCCCCTTCGCCTCGTGCTTGAGTTGTGGCCTGGCCTGGGCGCTGGGGCCGCCGCGTGCGAATCTG
GTGGCACCTTCGCGCCTGTCTCGCTGCTTTCGATAAGTCTCTAGCCATTTAAAATTTTTGATGACCTGCT
GCGACGCTTTTTTTCTGGCAAGATAGTCTTGTAAATGCGGGCCAAGATCAGCACACTGGTATTTCGGTTT
TTGGGGCCGCGGGCGGCGACGGGGCCCGTGCGTCCCAGCGCACATGTTCGGCGAGGCGGGGCCTGCGAGC
GCGGCCACCGAGAATCGGACGGGGGTAGTCTCAAGCTGCCCGGCCTGCTCTGGTGCCTGGCCTCGCGCCG
CCGTGTATCGCCCCGCCCTGGGCGGCAAGGCTGGCCCGGTCGGCACCAGTTGCGTGAGCGGAAAGATGGC
CGCTTCCCGGCCCTGCTGCAGGGAGCACAAAATGGAGGACGCGGCGCTCGGGAGAGCGGGCGGGTGAGTC
ACCCACACAAAGGAAAAGGGCCTTTCCGTCCTCAGCCGTCGCTTCATGTGACTCCACGGAGTACCGGGCG
CCGTCCAGGCACCTCGATTAGTTCTCCAGCTTTTGGAGTACGTCGTCTTTAGGTTGGGGGGAGGGGTTTT
ATGCGATGGAGTTTCCCCACACTGAGTGGGTGGAGACTGAAGTTAGGCCAGCTTGGCACTTGATGTAATT
CTCCTTGGAATTTGCCCTTTTTGAGTTTGGATCTTGGTTCATTCTCAAGCCTCAGACAGTGGTTCAAAGT
TTTTTTCTTCCATTTCAGGTGTCGTGAAAACTACCCCTAAAAGCCAAAAGATCTTTGTCGATCCTACCAT
CCACTCGACACACCCGCCAGCGGCCGCTGCCAAGCTTCCGAGCTCTCGAATTCAGCCGACCGCGGACGGC
GACGGAGCGCCCGGAGCCCCGGACATGTCCAGGCGGAAGCAGGCGAAGCCGCGATCGGTGAAAGTTGAAG
AGGGGGAGGCCTCGGACTTCTCGCTGGCCTGGGATTCCTCTGTGGCAGCAGCAGGAGGCCTGGAAGGAGA
GCCAGAGTGTGATCGGAAAACCAGCCGTGCGCTGGAAGACAGGAACAGCGTGACAAGTCAAGAGGAGAGA
AATGAGGACGATGAAGACGTGGAAGATGAGTCAATTTACACCTGCGACCACTGTCAGCAGGACTTCGAGT
CTCTGGCAGACCTGACGGACCACCGGGCTGTCCTGGAGAGGGTGATGACGACCCACAGCTCTCCTGGGTG
GCTTCATCTCCCTCCAGCAAGGATGTTGCGTCACCTACGCAGATGATAGGAGGAGGTGGATCCGGAGGCG
GAGTCTTCACACTCGAAGATTTCGTTGGGGACTGGCGACAGACAGCCGGCTACAACCTGGACCAAGTCCT
TGAACAGGGAGGTGTGTCCAGTTTGTTTCAGAATCTCGGGGTGTCCGTAACTCCGATCCAAAGGATTGTC
CTGAGCGGTGAAAATGGGCTGAAGATCGACATCCATGTCATCATCCCGTATGAAGGTCTGAGCGGCGACC
AAATGGGCCAGATCGAAAAAATTTTTAAGGTGGTGTACCCTGTGGATGATCATCACTTTAAGGTGATCCT
GCACTATGGCACACTGGTAATCGACGGGGTTACGCCGAACATGATCGACTATTTCGGACGGCCGTATGAA
GGCATCGCCGTGTTCGACGGCAAAAAGATCACTGTAACAGGGACCCTGTGGAACGGCAACAAAATTATCG
ACGAGCGCCTGATCAACCCCGACGGCTCCCTGCTGTTCCGAGTAACCATCAACGGAGTGACCGGCTGGCG
GCTGTGCGAACGCATTCTGGCGTAATATTAAGAAACCCTGGACCACCCACCCCAGCAAGGACACTGAGCA
AGAGAGGCCCTATCCCAACTCGGCCCCCAACACTGAGCATCTCCCTCACAATTTCCATCCCAGACCCCCA
TAATAACAGGAGGGGCCCAGGGAGCCCTCCCTACTCTCTTGAATACCATCAATAAAGTTCGCTGCACCCA
CCTCTCCTTGGTTTTAATGCGGTGTTGGGGGAGGGAGGGTGTGTAAATAAATCTCGAGGGGTTGGGGTTG
CGCCTTTTCCAAGGCAGCCCTGGGTTTGCGCAGGGACGCGGCTGCTCTGGGCGTGGTTCCGGGAAACGCA
GCGGCGCCGACCCTGGGTCTCGCACATTCTTCACGTCCGTTCGCAGCGTCACCCGGATCTTCGCCGCTAC
CCTTGTGGGCCCCCCGGCGACGCTTCCTGCTCCGCCCCTAAGTCGGGAAGGTTCCTTGCGGTTCGCGGCG
TGCCGGACGTGACAAACGGAAGCCGCACGTCTCACTAGTACCCTCGCAGACGGACAGCGCCAGGGAGCAA
TGGCAGCGCGCCGACCGCGATGGGCTGTGGCCAATAGCGGCTGCTCAGCAGGGCGCGCCGAGAGCAGCGG
CCGGGAAGGGGCGGTGCGGGAGGCGGGGTGTGGGGCGGTAGTGTGGGCCCTGTTCCTGCCCGCGCGGTGT
TCCGCATTCTGCAAGCCTCCGGAGCGCACGTCGGCAGTCGGCTCCCTCGTTGACCGAATCACCGACCTCT
CTCCCCAGCTGACCACTTCGGTCCTGAGCGCTTGGGAGTTAGGTTGTTTGCCGGCGTAGCGGCCAGCGCC
TGAGCCCGCCCTTGATCTTCGCTGTGGCGTCGACATGGAAGATGCCAAAAACATTAAGAAGGGCCCAGCG
CCATTCTACCCACTCGAAGACGGGACCGCCGGCGAGCAACTGCACAAAGCCATGAAGCGCTACGCCCTGG
TGCCCGGCACCATCGCCTTTACCGACGCACATATCGAGGTGGACATTACCTACGCCGAGTACTTCGAGAT
GAGCGTTCGGCTGGCAGAAGCTATGAAGCGCTATGGGCTGAATACAAACCATCGGATCGTGGTGTGCAGC
GAGAATAGCTTGCAGTTCTTCATGCCCGTGTTGGGTGCCCTGTTCATCGGTGTGGCTGTGGCCCCAGCTA
ACGACATCTACAACGAGCGCGAGCTGCTGAACAGCATGGGCATCAGCCAGCCCACCGTCGTATTCGTGAG
CAAGAAAGGGCTGCAAAAGATCCTCAACGTGCAAAAGAAGCTACCGATCATACAAAAGATCATCATCATG
GATAGCAAGACCGACTACCAGGGCTTCCAAAGCATGTACACCTTCGTGACTTCCCATTTGCCACCCGGCT
TCAACGAGTACGACTTCGTGCCCGAGAGCTTCGACCGGGACAAAACCATCGCCCTGATCATGAACAGTAG
TGGCAGTACCGGATTGCCCAAGGGCGTAGCCCTACCGCACCGCACCGCTTGTGTCCGATTCAGTCATGCC
CGCGACCCCATCTTCGGCAACCAGATCATCCCCGACACCGCTATCCTCAGCGTGGTGCCATTTCACCACG
GCTTCGGCATGTTCACCACGCTGGGCTACTTGATCTGCGGCTTTCGGGTCGTGCTCATGTACCGCTTCGA
GGAGGAGCTATTCTTGCGCAGCTTGCAAGACTATAAGATTCAATCTGCCCTGCTGGTGCCCACACTCTTT
AGCTTCTTCGCTAAGAGCACTCTGATTGATAAGTACGACCTAAGCAACTTGCACGAGATCGCCAGCGGCG
GGGCGCCGCTCAGCAAGGAGGTAGGTGAGGCCGTGGCCAAACGCTTCCACCTACCAGGCATCCGCCAGGG
CTACGGCCTGACAGAAACAACCAGCGCCATTCTGATCACCCCCGAAGGGGACGACAAGCCTGGCGCAGTA
GGCAAGGTGGTGCCCTTCTTCGAGGCTAAGGTGGTGGACTTGGACACCGGTAAGACACTGGGTGTGAACC
AGCGCGGCGAGCTGTGCGTCCGTGGCCCCATGATCATGAGCGGCTACGTTAACAACCCAGAGGCTACAAA
CGCTCTCATCGACAAGGACGGCTGGCTGCACAGCGGCGACATCGCCTACTGGGACGAGGACGAGCACTTC
TTCATCGTGGACCGGCTGAAGAGCCTGATCAAATACAAGGGCTACCAGGTAGCCCCAGCCGAACTGGAGA
GCATCCTGCTGCAACACCCCAACATCTTCGACGCCGGGGTCGCCGGCCTGCCCGACGACGATGCCGGCGA
GCTGCCCGCCGCAGTCGTCGTGCTGGAACACGGTAAAACCATGACCGAGAAGGAGATCGTGGACTATGTG
GCCAGCCAGGTTACAACCGCCAAGAAGCTGCGCGGTGGTGTTGTGTTCGTGGACGAGGTGCCTAAAGGAC
TGACCGGCAAGTTGGACGCCCGCAAGATCCGCGAGATTCTCATTAAGGCCAAGAAGGGCGGCAAGATCGC
CGTGTAAGCTAGCTTGACTGACTGAGATACAGCGTACCTTCAGCTCACAGACATGATAAGATACATTGAT
GAGTTTGGACAAACCACAACTAGAATGCAGTGAAAAAAATGCTTTATTTGTGAAATTTGTGATGCTATTG
CTTTATTTGTAACCATTATAAGCTGCAATAAACAAGTTAACAACAACAATTGCATTCATTTTATGTTTCA
GGTTCAGGGGGAGGTGTGGGAGGTTTTTTAAAGCAAGTAAAACCTCTACAAATGTGGTATTGGCCCATCT
CTATCGGTATCGTAGCATAACCCCTTGGGGCCTCTAAACGGGTCTTGAGGGGTTTTTTGTGCCCCTCGGG
CCGGATTGCTATCTACCGGCATTGGCGCAGAAAAAAATGCCTGATGCGACGCTGCGCGTCTTATACTCCC
ACATATGCCAGATTCAGCAACGGATACGGCTTCCCCAACTTGCCCACTTCCATACGTGTCCTCCTTACCA
GAAATTTATCCTTAAGGTCGTCAGCTATCCTGCAGGCGATCTCTCGATTTCGATCAAGACATTCCTTTAA
TGGTCTTTTCTGGACACCACTAGGGGTCAGAAGTAGTTCATCAAACTTTCTTCCCTCCCTAATCTCATTG
GTTACCTTGGGCTATCGAAACTTAATTAACCAGTCAAGTCAGCTACTTGGCGAGATCGACTTGTCTGGGT
TTCGACTACGCTCAGAATTGCGTCAGTCAAGTTCGATCTGGTCCTTGCTATTGCACCCGTTCTCCGATTA
CGAGTTTCATTTAAATCATGTGAGCAAAAGGCCAGCAAAAGGCCAGGAACCGTAAAAAGGCCGCGTTGCT
GGCGTTTTTCCATAGGCTCCGCCCCCCTGACGAGCATCACAAAAATCGACGCTCAAGTCAGAGGTGGCGA
AACCCGACAGGACTATAAAGATACCAGGCGTTTCCCCCTGGAAGCTCCCTCGTGCGCTCTCCTGTTCCGA
CCCTGCCGCTTACCGGATACCTGTCCGCCTTTCTCCCTTCGGGAAGCGTGGCGCTTTCTCATAGCTCACG
CTGTAGGTATCTCAGTTCGGTGTAGGTCGTTCGCTCCAAGCTGGGCTGTGTGCACGAACCCCCCGTTCAG
CCCGACCGCTGCGCCTTATCCGGTAACTATCGTCTTGAGTCCAACCCGGTAAGACACGACTTATCGCCAC
TGGCAGCAGCCACTGGTAACAGGATTAGCAGAGCGAGGTATGTAGGCGGTGCTACAGAGTTCTTGAAGTG
GTGGCCTAACTACGGCTACACTAGAAGAACAGTATTTGGTATCTGCGCTCTGCTGAAGCCAGTTACCTTC
GGAAAAAGAGTTGGTAGCTCTTGATCCGGCAAACAAACCACCGCTGGTAGCGGTGGTTTTTTTGTTTGCA
AGCAGCAGATTACGCGCAGAAAAAAAGGATCTCAAGAAGATCCTTTGATCTTTTCTACGGGGTCTGACGC
TCAGTGGAACGAAAACTCACGTTAAGGGATTTTGGTCATGAGATTATCAAAAAGGATCTTCACCTAGATC
CTTTTAAATTAAAAATGAAGTTTTAAATCAATCTAAAGTATATATGAGTAAACTTGGTCTGACAGTTACC
AATGCTTAATCAGTGAGGCACCTATCTCAGCGATCTGTCTATTTCGTTCATCCATAGTTGCATTTAAATT
TCCGAACTCTCCAAGGCCCTCGTCGGAAAATCTTCAAACCTTTCGTCCGATCCATCTTGCAGGCTACCTC
TCGAACGAACTATCGCAAGTCTCTTGGCCGGCCTTGCGCCTTGGCTATTGCTTGGCAGCGCCTATCGCCA
GGTATTACTCCAATCCCGAATATCCGAGATCGGGATCACCCGAGAGAAGTTCAACCTACATCCTCAATCC
CGATCTATCCGAGATCCGAGGAATATCGAAATCGGGGCGCGCCTG
Features (pLannotate 1.2.2; 20 found; start..end, strand, type, name):
   1213..1810    +  CDS            PuroR (fragment): puromycin N-acetyltransferase; pac from Streptomyces; confers resistance to puromycin
   1839..1887    +  polyA_signal   poly(A) signal: synthetic polyadenylation signal
   2153..3013    +  CDS            AmpR: β-lactamase; bla; confers resistance to ampicillin, carbenicillin, and related antibiotics
   3026..3162    +  terminator     rrnG terminator: transcription terminator from the E. coli ribosomal RNA rrnG operon (Albrechtsen et al., 1991)
   3314..3385    +  misc_feature   5' β-globin insulator: insulator upstream of the human β-globin locus (Farrell et al., 2002)
   3390..3436    -  terminator     T7 terminator: transcription terminator for bacteriophage T7 RNA polymerase
   3454..3502    -  polyA_signal   poly(A) signal: synthetic polyadenylation signal
   3539..4717    +  promoter       EF-1α promoter: strong constitutive promoter for human elongation factor EF-1α
   4855..5178    +  CDS            Znf423 (fragment): ZN423_MOUSE - Also known as Ebfaz, Kiaa0760, Nur12, Oaz, Zfp423. Experimental evidence at protein level: Swiss-Prot protein existence level 1. Transcription factor that can both act as an activator or a repressor depending on the context. Plays a central role in BMP signaling and olfactory neurogenesis. Associates with SMADs in response to BMP2 leading to activate transcription of BMP target genes. Acts as a transcriptional repressor via its interaction with EBF1, a transcription factor involved in terminal olfactory receptor neurons differentiation; this interaction preventing EBF1 to bind DN
   5253..5765    +  CDS            Nluc: NanoLuc® luciferase human codon-optimized
   6008..6518    +  promoter       hPGK promoter: human phosphoglycerate kinase 1 promoter
   6615..8267    +  CDS            luciferase: firefly luciferase synthetic luc2 version of the luciferase gene
   8317..8438    -  polyA_signal   SV40 poly(A) signal: SV40 polyadenylation signal
   8461..8530    -  CDS            large T antigen (fragment): large T antigen from SV40 (simian virus 40)
   8553..8599    +  terminator     T7 terminator: transcription terminator for bacteriophage T7 RNA polymerase
   8629..8765    +  terminator     rrnG terminator: transcription terminator from the E. coli ribosomal RNA rrnG operon (Albrechtsen et al., 1991)
   8810..8881    +  misc_feature   3' β-globin insulator: insulator downstream of the human β-globin locus (Farrell et al., 2002)
   9107..9695    -  rep_origin     ori: high-copy-number ColE1/pMB1/pBR322/pUC origin of replication
   9867..9931    -  CDS            bla(M) (fragment): β-lactamase lacking the signal sequence; bla(M); allows cytosolic expression of β-lactamase
  10195..1209    +  promoter       UbC promoter (across the origin): human ubiquitin C promoter
