[The description below was written by a language model from this plasmid's Addgene catalogue record and pLannotate feature annotations shown in this document.]
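Description:
pZNpF-∆7cg is a roughly 10.2 kb mammalian dual-luciferase reporter plasmid built on the pTwist-EF1a backbone. It is maintained in E. coli through a high-copy ColE1/pUC-type origin with ampicillin resistance (β-lactamase). It also carries a puromycin N-acetyltransferase cassette, driven by the human ubiquitin C promoter and followed by a synthetic poly(A) signal, for selection in mammalian cells. The expression region is bracketed by short β-globin insulator elements and by T7 and rrnG transcription terminators, which help isolate it from the rest of the plasmid.

The test cassette uses the strong constitutive human EF-1α promoter to express the 5' end of mouse Zfp423, which encodes a zinc-finger transcription factor, with NanoLuc luciferase fused at the C-terminal end of the insert. In this variant the Zfp423 fragment carries a 7-bp deletion that produces a frameshift and premature termination codon (H96Vfs*29), together with two synonymous changes in a stem-loop. The feature table annotates only a short Zfp423 fragment upstream of the Nluc coding sequence. A second, independent cassette places firefly luciferase (luc2) under the human PGK promoter, with an SV40 poly(A) signal annotated downstream, and provides an internal normalisation signal from the same plasmid.

NanoLuc activity relative to firefly activity therefore reports how much expression continues through the mutated Zfp423 5' sequence. The record's stated purpose is limited to a dual-luciferase design with the Zfp423 5' end fused to NanoLuc, and the associated work concerns differing consequences of Zfp423 premature termination codons in mice. The exact mechanism being assayed, and the reading frame of NanoLuc relative to the deletion, are not stated.
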