Addgene plasmid #245371: pZNpF-∆7cg
Purpose: Dual luciferase (nano, firefly) with Zfp423 5' end fused to NanoLuciferase
Depositing lab: Bruce Hamilton. Depositing organization: University of California, San Diego (UCSD). Publication: Nonequivalence of Zfp423 premature termination codons in mice. Concepcion D, Liang C, Kim D, Hamilton BA. bioRxiv [Preprint]. 2025 Jun 2:2025.05.30.656936. doi: 10.1101/2025.05.30.656936. PubMed 40501617.
Backbone
  Vector backbone: pTwist-EF1a
  Backbone manufacturer: Twist Biosciences
  Vector type: Mammalian Expression, Luciferase, Synthetic Biology
  Selectable markers: Puromycin
Growth in bacteria
  Bacterial resistance: Ampicillin, 100 μg/mL
  Growth temperature: 37°C
  Growth strain: DH5alpha
  Copy number: High Copy
Gene/Insert
  Gene/Insert name: Zfp423-∆7cg
  Species: M. musculus (mouse)
  Mutation: 7-bp deletion, H96Vfs*29, plus 2 synonymous mutations in the stem loop
  Entrez Gene: Zfp423 (a.k.a. Ebfaz, Roaz, Zfp104, Znf423, ataxia1, mKIAA0760, nur12)
  Promoter: EF1a
  Tag / fusion protein: NanoLuciferase (C terminal on insert)
  Cloning method: Gibson Cloning
Terms and licenses: Academic/Nonprofit Terms; Industry Terms: Not Available to Industry
Depositor comments: clone 2.1 5' cloning site: EcoRI. 3' cloning site: BamHI.
How to cite: pZNpF-∆7cg was a gift from Bruce Hamilton (Addgene plasmid # 245371 ; http://n2t.net/addgene:245371 ; RRID:Addgene_245371)
